>Addgene plasmid #180489 | MSCV-mouse Mdm2 mutant M2 (299-489)-IRES-GFP | addgene full sequence | sequence record 358090 | Addgene NGS Result
TGCGTCGCCCGGGTACCCGTATTCCCAATAAAGCCTCTTGCTGTTTGCATCCGAATCGTGGACTCGCTGA
TCCTTGGGAGGGTCTCCTCAGATTGATTGACTGCCCACCTCGGGGGTCTTTCATTTGGAGGTTCCACCGA
GATTTGGAGACCCCTGCCCAGGGACCACCGACCCCCCCGCCGGGAGGTAAGCTGGCCAGCGGTCGTTTCG
TGTCTGTCTCTGTCTTTGTGCGTGTTTGTGCCGGCATCTAATGTTTGCGCCTGCGTCTGTACTAGTTAGC
TAACTAGCTCTGTATCTGGCGGACCCGTGGTGGAACTGACGAGTTCTGAACACCCGGCCGCAACCCTGGG
AGACGTCCCAGGGACTTTGGGGGCCGTTTTTGTGGCCCGACCTGAGGAAGGGAGTCGATGTGGAATCCGA
CCCCGTCAGGATATGTGGTTCTGGTAGGAGACGAGAACCTAAAACAGTTCCCGCCTCCGTCTGAATTTTT
GCTTTCGGTTTGGAACCGAAGCCGCGCGTCTTGTCTGCTGCAGCGCTGCAGCATCGTTCTGTGTTGTCTC
TGTCTGACTGTGTTTCTGTATTTGTCTGAAAATTAGGGCCAGACTGTTACCACTCCCTTAAGTTTGACCT
TAGGTCACTGGAAAGATGTCGAGCGGATCGCTCACAACCAGTCGGTAGATGTCAAGAAGAGACGTTGGGT
TACCTTCTGCTCTGCAGAATGGCCAACCTTTAACGTCGGATGGCCGCGAGACGGCACCTTTAACCGAGAC
CTCATCACCCAGGTTAAGATCAAGGTCTTTTCACCTGGCCCGCATGGACACCCAGACCAGGTCCCCTACA
TCGTGACCTGGGAAGCCTTGGCTTTTGACCCCCCTCCCTGGGTCAAGCCCTTTGTACACCCTAAGCCTCC
GCCTCCTCTTCCTCCATCCGCCCCGTCTCTCCCCCTTGAACCTCCTCGTTCGACCCCGCCTCGATCCTCC
CTTTATCCAGCCCTCACTCCTTCTCTAGGCGCCGGAATTCGGATCCACCATGGACTATTGGAAGTGTACC
TCATGCAATGAAATGAATCCTCCCCTTCCATCACACTGCAAAAGATGCTGGACCCTTCGTGAGAACTGGC
TTCCAGACGATAAGGGGAAAGATAAAGTGGAAATCTCTGAAAAAGCCAAACTGGAAAACTCAGCTCAGGC
AGAAGAAGGCTTGGATGTGCCTGATGGCAAAAAGCTGACAGAGAATGATGCTAAAGAGCCATGTGCTGAG
GAGGACAGCGAGGAGAAGGCCGAACAGACGCCCCTGTCCCAGGAGAGTGACGACTATTCCCAACCATCGA
CTTCCAGCAGCATTGTTTATAGCAGCCAAGAAAGCGTGAAAGAGTTGAAGGAGGAAACGCAGGACAAAGA
CGAGAGTGTGGAATCTAGCTTCTCCCTGAATGCCATCGAACCATGTGTGATCTGCCAGGGGCGGCCTAAA
AATGGCTGCATTGTTCACGGCAAGACTGGACACCTCATGTCATGTTTCACGTGTGCAAAGAAGCTAAAAA
AAAGAAACAAGCCCTGCCCAGTGTGCAGACAGCCAATCCAAATGATTGTGCTAACTTACTTCAACTAGCT
GACCTGCTCACAAAAATAGAATTTTATATCGATCACTAGTGAATTCGTTAACCTCGAGCGGGATCAATTC
CGCCCCCCCCCTAACGTTACTGGCCGAAGCCGCTTGGAATAAGGCCGGTGTGCGTTTGTCTATATGTTAT
TTTCCACCATATTGCCGTCTTTTGGCAATGTGAGGGCCCGGAAACCTGGCCCTGTCTTCTTGACGAGCAT
TCCTAGGGGTCTTTCCCCTCTCGCCAAAGGAATGCAAGGTCTGTTGAATGTCGTGAAGGAAGCAGTTCCT
CTGGAAGCTTCTTGAAGACAAACAACGTCTGTAGCGACCCTTTGCAGGCAGCGGAACCCCCCACCTGGCG
ACAGGTGCCTCTGCGGCCAAAAGCCACGTGTATAAGATACACCTGCAAAGGCGGCACAACCCCAGTGCCA
CGTTGTGAGTTGGATAGTTGTGGAAAGAGTCAAATGGCTCTCCTCAAGCGTATTCAACAAGGGGCTGAAG
GATGCCCAGAAGGTACCCCATTGTATGGGATCTGATCTGGGGCCTCGGTGCACATGCTTTACATGTGTTT
AGTCGAGGTTAAAAAAACGTCTAGGCCCCCCGAACCACGGGGACGTGGTTTTCCTTTGAAAAACACGATA
ATACCATGGTGAGCAAGGGCGAGGAGCTGTTCACCGGGGTGGTGCCCATCCTGGTCGAGCTGGACGGCGA
CGTAAACGGCCACAAGTTCAGCGTGTCCGGCGAGGGCGAGGGCGATGCCACCTACGGCAAGCTGACCCTG
AAGTTCATCTGCACCACCGGCAAGCTGCCCGTGCCCTGGCCCACCCTCGTGACCACCCTGACCTACGGCG
TGCAGTGCTTCAGCCGCTACCCCGACCACATGAAGCAGCACGACTTCTTCAAGTCCGCCATGCCCGAAGG
CTACGTCCAGGAGCGCACCATCTTCTTCAAGGACGACGGCAACTACAAGACCCGCGCCGAGGTGAAGTTC
GAGGGCGACACCCTGGTGAACCGCATCGAGCTGAAGGGCATCGACTTCAAGGAGGACGGCAACATCCTGG
GGCACAAGCTGGAGTACAACTACAACAGCCACAACGTCTATATCATGGCCGACAAGCAGAAGAACGGCAT
CAAGGTGAACTTCAAGATCCGCCACAACATCGAGGACGGCAGCGTGCAGCTCGCCGACCACTACCAGCAG
AACACCCCCATCGGCGACGGCCCCGTGCTGCTGCCCGACAACCACTACCTGAGCACCCAGTCCGCCCTGA
GCAAAGACCCCAACGAGAAGCGCGATCACATGGTCCTGCTGGAGTTCGTGACCGCCGCCGGGATCACTCT
CGGCATGGACGAGCTGTACAAGTAAAGCGGCCGCGACTCTAGAGTCGACCTGCAGGCATGCAAGCTTCAG
GTAGCCGGCTAACGTTAACAACCGGTACCTCTAGAACTATAGCTAGCATGCGCAAATTTAAAGCGCTGAT
ATCGATAAAATAAAAGATTTTATTTAGTCTCCAGAAAAAGGGGGGAATGAAAGACCCCACCTGTAGGTTT
GGCAAGCTAGCTTAAGTAACGCCATTTTGCAAGGCATGGAAAATACATAACTGAGAATAGAGAAGTTCAG
ATCAAGGTTAGGAACAGAGAGACAGCAGAATATGGGCCAAACAGGATATCTGTGGTAAGCAGTTCCTGCC
CCGGCTCAGGGCCAAGAACAGATGGTCCCCAGATGCGGTCCCGCCCTCAGCAGTTTCTAGAGAACCATCA
GATGTTTCCAGGGTGCCCCAAGGACCTGAAATGACCCTGTGCCTTATTTGAACTAACCAATCAGTTCGCT
TCTCGCTTCTGTTCGCGCGCTTCTGCTCCCCGAGCTCAATAAAAGAGCCCACAACCCCTCACTCGGCGCG
CCAGTCCTCCGATAGACTGCGTCGCCCGGGTACCCGTGTATCCAATAAACCCTCTTGCAGTTGCATCCGA
CTTGTGGTCTCGCTGTTCCTTGGGAGGGTCTCCTCTGAGTGATTGACTACCCGTCAGCGGGGGTCTTTCA
TGGGTAACAGTTTCTTGAAGTTGGAGAACAACATTCTGAGGGTAGGAGTCGAATATTAAGTAATCCTGAC
TCAATTAGCCACTGTTTTGAATCCACATACTCCAATACTCCTGAAATAGTTCATTATGGACAGCGCAGAA
AGAGCTGGGGAGAATTGTGAAATTGTTATCCGCTCACAATTCCACACAACATACGAGCCGGAAGCATAAA
GTGTAAAGCCTGGGGTGCCTAATGAGTGAGCTAACTCACATTAATTGCGTTGCGCTCACTGCCCGCTTTC
CAGTCGGGAAACCTGTCGTGCCAGCTGCATTAATGAATCGGCCAACGCGCGGGGAGAGGCGGTTTGCGTA
TTGGGCGCTCTTCCGCTTCCTCGCTCACTGACTCGCTGCGCTCGGTCGTTCGGCTGCGGCGAGCGGTATC
AGCTCACTCAAAGGCGGTAATACGGTTATCCACAGAATCAGGGGATAACGCAGGAAAGAACATGTGAGCA
AAAGGCCAGCAAAAGGCCAGGAACCGTAAAAAGGCCGCGTTGCTGGCGTTTTTCCATAGGCTCCGCCCCC
CTGACGAGCATCACAAAAATCGACGCTCAAGTCAGAGGTGGCGAAACCCGACAGGACTATAAAGATACCA
GGCGTTTCCCCCTGGAAGCTCCCTCGTGCGCTCTCCTGTTCCGACCCTGCCGCTTACCGGATACCTGTCC
GCCTTTCTCCCTTCGGGAAGCGTGGCGCTTTCTCATAGCTCACGCTGTAGGTATCTCAGTTCGGTGTAGG
TCGTTCGCTCCAAGCTGGGCTGTGTGCACGAACCCCCCGTTCAGCCCGACCGCTGCGCCTTATCCGGTAA
CTATCGTCTTGAGTCCAACCCGGTAAGACACGACTTATCGCCACTGGCAGCAGCCACTGGTAACAGGATT
AGCAGAGCGAGGTATGTAGGCGGTGCTACAGAGTTCTTGAAGTGGTGGCCTAACTACGGCTACACTAGAA
GAACAGTATTTGGTATCTGCGCTCTGCTGAAGCCAGTTACCTTCGGAAAAAGAGTTGGTAGCTCTTGATC
CGGCAAACAAACCACCGCTGGTAGCGGTGGTTTTTTTGTTTGCAAGCAGCAGATTACGCGCAGAAAAAAA
GGATCTCAAGAAGATCCTTTGATCTTTTCTACGGGGTCTGACGCTCAGTGGAACGAAAACTCACGTTAAG
GGATTTTGGTCATGAGATTATCAAAAAGGATCTTCACCTAGATCCTTTTAAATTAAAAATGAAGTTTTAA
ATCAATCTAAAGTATATATGAGTAAACTTGGTCTGACAGTTACCAATGCTTAATCAGTGAGGCACCTATC
TCAGCGATCTGTCTATTTCGTTCATCCATAGTTGCCTGACTCCCCGTCGTGTAGATAACTACGATACGGG
AGGGCTTACCATCTGGCCCCAGTGCTGCAATGATACCGCGAGACCCACGCTCACCGGCTCCAGATTTATC
AGCAATAAACCAGCCAGCCGGAAGGGCCGAGCGCAGAAGTGGTCCTGCAACTTTATCCGCCTCCATCCAG
TCTATTAATTGTTGCCGGGAAGCTAGAGTAAGTAGTTCGCCAGTTAATAGTTTGCGCAACGTTGTTGCCA
TTGCTACAGGCATCGTGGTGTCACGCTCGTCGTTTGGTATGGCTTCATTCAGCTCCGGTTCCCAACGATC
AAGGCGAGTTACATGATCCCCCATGTTGTGCAAAAAAGCGGTTAGCTCCTTCGGTCCTCCGATCGTTGTC
AGAAGTAAGTTGGCCGCAGTGTTATCACTCATGGTTATGGCAGCACTGCATAATTCTCTTACTGTCATGC
CATCCGTAAGATGCTTTTCTGTGACTGGTGAGTACTCAACCAAGTCATTCTGAGAATAGTGTATGCGGCG
ACCGAGTTGCTCTTGCCCGGCGTCAATACGGGATAATACCGCGCCACATAGCAGAACTTTAAAAGTGCTC
ATCATTGGAAAACGTTCTTCGGGGCGAAAACTCTCAAGGATCTTACCGCTGTTGAGATCCAGTTCGATGT
AACCCACTCGTGCACCCAACTGATCTTCAGCATCTTTTACTTTCACCAGCGTTTCTGGGTGAGCAAAAAC
AGGAAGGCAAAATGCCGCAAAAAAGGGAATAAGGGCGACACGGAAATGTTGAATACTCATACTCTTCCTT
TTTCAATATTATTGAAGCATTTATCAGGGTTATTGTCTCATGAGCGGATACATATTTGAATGTATTTAGA
AAAATAAACAAATAGGGGTTCCGCGCACATTTCCCCGAAAAGTGCCACCTGACGTCTAAGAAACCATTAT
TATCATGACATTAACCTATAAAAATAGGCGTATCACGAGGCCCTTTCGTCTCGCGCGTTTCGGTGATGAC
GGTGAAAACCTCTGACACATGCAGCTCCCGGAGACGGTCACAGCTTGTCTGTAAGCGGATGCCGGGAGCA
GACAAGCCCGTCAGGGCGCGTCAGCGGGTGTTGGCGGGTGTCGGGGCTGGCTTAACTATGCGGCATCAGA
GCAGATTGTACTGAGAGTGCACCATATGCGGTGTGAAATACCGCACAGATGCGTAAGGAGAAAATACCGC
ATCAGGCGCCATTCGCCATTCAGGCTGCGCAACTGTTGGGAAGGGCGATCGGTGCGGGCCTCTTCGCTAT
TACGCCAGCTGGCGAAAGGGGGATGTGCTGCAAGGCGATTAAGTTGGGTAACGCCAGGGTTTTCCCAGTC
ACGACGTTGTAAAACGACGGCGCAAGGAATGGTGCATGCAAGGAGATGGCGCCCAACAGTCCCCCGGCCA
CGGGGCCTGCCACCATACCCACGCCGAAACAAGCGCTCATGAGCCCGAAGTGGCGAGCCCGATCTTCCCC
ATCGGTGATGTCGGCGATATAGGCGCCAGCAACCGCACCTGTGGCGCCGGTGATGCCGGCCACGATGCGT
CCGGCGTAGAGGCGATTAGTCCAATTTGTTAAAGACAGGATATCAGTGGTCCAGGCTCTAGTTTTGACTC
AACAATATCACCAGCTGAAGCCTATAGAGTACGAGCCATAGATAAAATAAAAGATTTTATTTAGTCTCCA
GAAAAAGGGGGGAATGAAAGACCCCACCTGTAGGTTTGGCAAGCTAGCTTAAGTAACGCCATTTTGCAAG
GCATGGAAAATACATAACTGAGAATAGAGAAGTTCAGATCAAGGTTAGGAACAGAGAGACAGCAGAATAT
GGGCCAAACAGGATATCTGTGGTAAGCAGTTCCTGCCCCGGCTCAGGGCCAAGAACAGATGGTCCCCAGA
TGCGGTCCCGCCCTCAGCAGTTTCTAGAGAACCATCAGATGTTTCCAGGGTGCCCCAAGGACCTGAAATG
ACCCTGTGCCTTATTTGAACTAACCAATCAGTTCGCTTCTCGCTTCTGTTCGCGCGCTTCTGCTCCCCGA
GCTCAATAAAAGAGCCCACAACCCCTCACTCGGCGCGCCAGTCCTCCGATAGAC
Features (pLannotate 1.2.2; 20 found; start..end, strand, type, name):
    189..530     +  misc_feature   MESV Ψ: packaging signal of murine embryonic stem cell virus
    597..1013    +  CDS            gag (truncated): truncated Moloney murine leukemia virus (MMLV) gag gene lacking the start codon
   1012..1605    +  CDS            Mdm2 (fragment): MDM2_MOUSE - Experimental evidence at protein level: Swiss-Prot protein existence level 1. E3 ubiquitin-protein ligase that mediates ubiquitination of p53/TP53, leading to its degradation by the proteasome (PubMed:15195100, PubMed:21804542). Inhibits p53/TP53- and p73/TP73- mediated cell cycle arrest and apoptosis by binding its transcriptional activation domain (By similarity). Also acts as a ubiquitin ligase E3 toward itself, ARRB1 and ARBB2 (PubMed:11588219). Permits the nuclear export of p53/TP53 (By similarity). Promotes proteasome-dependent ubiquitin-independent degradation of retinoblas
   1683..2243    +  misc_feature   IRES: internal ribosome entry site (IRES) of the encephalomyocarditis virus (EMCV)
   2246..2965    +  CDS            EGFP: the original enhanced GFP (Yang et al., 1996) mammalian codon-optimized
   2977..3007    +  misc_feature   MCS (fragment): pUC18/19 multiple cloning site
   3127..3641    +  LTR            3' LTR: 3' long terminal repeat from murine embryonic stem cell virus
   3803..3819    -  protein_bind   lac operator: The lac repressor binds to the lac operator to inhibit transcription in E. coli. This inhibition can be relieved by adding lactose or isopropyl-β-D-thiogalactopyranoside (IPTG). lac repressor encoded by lacI
   3827..3857    -  promoter       lac promoter: promoter for the E. coli lac operon
   3872..3893    -  protein_bind   CAP binding site: CAP binding activates transcription in the presence of cAMP. E. coli catabolite activator protein
   3906..3998    -  CDS            lacI (fragment): lac repressor; lacI; The lac repressor binds to the lac operator to inhibit transcription in E. coli. This inhibition can be relieved by adding lactose or isopropyl-β-D-thiogalactopyranoside (IPTG).
   4181..4769    -  rep_origin     ori: high-copy-number ColE1/pMB1/pBR322/pUC origin of replication
   4940..5800    -  CDS            AmpR: β-lactamase; bla; confers resistance to ampicillin, carbenicillin, and related antibiotics
   5801..5905    -  promoter       AmpR promoter: bla
   6000..6035    +  CDS            rop (fragment): Rop protein, which maintains plasmids at low copy number; rop
   6137..6236    +  misc_feature   bom (fragment): basis of mobility region from pBR322
   6242..6391    -  CDS            lacZα (fragment): LacZα fragment of β-galactosidase; lacZ fragment
   6391..6592    -  CDS            TcR (fragment): tetracycline efflux protein; tet; confers resistance to tetracycline
   6593..6691    +  CDS            env (fragment): murine leukemia virus gPr80 envelope polyprotein precursor; env; proteolytically cleaved into gp70SU and p15TM subunits
   6733..125     +  LTR            5' LTR (across the origin): 5' long terminal repeat from murine embryonic stem cell virus
