[The description below was written by a language model from this plasmid's Addgene catalogue record and pLannotate feature annotations shown in this document.]
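Description:
MSCV-mouse Mdm2 mutant M2 (299-489)-IRES-GFP is a gammaretroviral expression plasmid built on the MSCV-IRES-GFP backbone for delivering a truncated mouse Mdm2 into mammalian cells. In bacteria it is maintained through a high-copy ColE1/pUC-type origin and selected with ampicillin via the β-lactamase gene. The remaining bacterial annotations (short pieces of lacI, rop, bom, lacZα and TcR, plus a lac promoter/operator) are non-functional remnants of earlier cloning vectors.

The viral portion is flanked by murine embryonic stem cell virus 5′ and 3′ LTRs. The 5′ LTR serves as the MSCV promoter, and the adjacent Ψ packaging signal, extended by a truncated gag segment lacking its start codon, lets the transcript be encapsidated when gag, pol and env are supplied in trans by a packaging system. Downstream lies a roughly 0.6 kb Mdm2 fragment inserted at EcoRI sites, consistent in length with the recorded residues 299–489. This is the C-terminal part of the E3 ubiquitin ligase; the associated publication concerns the RING domain, and the p53-binding amino-terminal region would be absent from such a truncation. The record does not state how translation of the fragment is initiated or whether it carries a tag.

An EMCV IRES follows the insert and drives EGFP from the same bicistronic transcript, so green fluorescence marks transduced cells and stands in for drug selection, allowing them to be tracked or sorted. The stated purpose is studying the role of Mdm2 variants in tumorigenesis, with the linked work addressing how the Mdm2 RING domain can inhibit cell proliferation.
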