Addgene plasmid #180489: MSCV-mouse Mdm2 mutant M2 (299-489)-IRES-GFP
Purpose: Role of Mdm2 variants in tumorigenesis
Depositing lab: Martine Roussel. Depositing organization: St. Jude Children's Research Hospital. Publication: The RING domain of Mdm2 can inhibit cell proliferation. Dang J, Kuo ML, Eischen CM, Stepanova L, Sherr CJ, Roussel MF. Cancer Res. 2002 Feb 15;62(4):1222-30. PubMed 11861407.
Backbone
  Vector backbone: MSCV-IRES-GFP
  Vector type: Mammalian Expression, Retroviral
  Selectable markers: GFP
Growth in bacteria
  Bacterial resistance: Ampicillin, 100 μg/mL
  Growth temperature: 37°C
  Growth strain: NEB Stable
  Copy number: High Copy
Gene/Insert
  Gene/Insert name: Mouse Mdm2 mutant
  Species: M. musculus (mouse)
  Mutation: 299-489
  Promoter: MSCV
  Cloning method: Restriction Enzyme; 5′ cloning site EcoR1 (unknown if destroyed); 3′ cloning site EcoR1 (unknown if destroyed)
  Sequencing primers: 5′ EcoR1; 3′ EcoR1
Terms and licenses: Academic/Nonprofit Terms; Industry Terms: Not Available to Industry
How to cite: MSCV-mouse Mdm2 mutant M2 (299-489)-IRES-GFP was a gift from Martine Roussel (Addgene plasmid # 180489 ; http://n2t.net/addgene:180489 ; RRID:Addgene_180489)
